>Addgene plasmid #106060 | Opto-GPR176 | addgene full sequence | sequence record 209699 | Addgene NGS Result
AATTGCATGAAGAATCTGCTTAGGGTTAGGCGTTTTGCGCTGCTTCGCGATGTACGGGCCAGATATACGC
GTTGACATTGATTATTGACTAGTTATTAATAGTAATCAATTACGGGGTCATTAGTTCATAGCCCATATAT
GGAGTTCCGCGTTACATAACTTACGGTAAATGGCCCGCCTGGCTGACCGCCCAACGACCCCCGCCCATTG
ACGTCAATAATGACGTATGTTCCCATAGTAACGCCAATAGGGACTTTCCATTGACGTCAATGGGTGGAGT
ATTTACGGTAAACTGCCCACTTGGCAGTACATCAAGTGTATCATATGCCAAGTACGCCCCCTATTGACGT
CAATGACGGTAAATGGCCCGCCTGGCATTATGCCCAGTACATGACCTTATGGGACTTTCCTACTTGGCAG
TACATCTACGTATTAGTCATCGCTATTACCATGGTGATGCGGTTTTGGCAGTACATCAATGGGCGTGGAT
AGCGGTTTGACTCACGGGGATTTCCAAGTCTCCACCCCATTGACGTCAATGGGAGTTTGTTTTGGCACCA
AAATCAACGGGACTTTCCAAAATGTCGTAACAACTCCGCCCCATTGACGCAAATGGGCGGTAGGCGTGTA
CGGTGGGAGGTCTATATAAGCAGAGCTCTCTGGCTAACTAGAGAACCCACTGCTTACTGGCTTATCGAAA
TTAATACGACTCACTATAGGGAGACACAAGCTGGCTAGCGTTTAAACGGGCCCTCTAGACTCGAGCACCA
TGAAAACGATCATCGCCCTGAGCTACATCTTCTGCCTGGTATTCGCCATGTACACCGATATAGAGATGAA
CAGGCTGGGAAAGGATAGCCTCATGAACGGGACCGAGGGCCCAAACTTCTACGTGCCTTTCTCCAACAAG
ACGGGCGTGGTGCGCAGCCCCTTCGAGGCCCCGCAGTACTACCTGGCGGAGCCATGGCAGTTCTCCATGC
TGGCCGCCTACATGTTCCTGCTGATCATGCTTGGCTTCCCCATCAACTTCCTCACGCTGTACGTCACTTG
CCGCACAACCGTGTTCAAATCTGTCCTCAACTACATCCTGCTCAACCTGGCCGTGGCCGACCTCTTCATG
GTGTTCGGGGGCTTCACCACCACCCTCTACACCTCTCTGCACGGGTACTTCGTCTTTGGGCCCACGGGCT
GCAACCTGGAGGGCTTCTTTGCCACCTTGGGCGGTGAAATTGCACTGTGGTCCTTGGTGGTCCTGGCCAT
CGAGCGGTACGTGGTGGTGCTCTATCCACTGGAGAGGAAAATATCTGATGCCAAGGCCATCATGGGCGTC
GCCTTCACCTGGGTCATGGCTCTGGCCTGTGCCGCGCCCCCCCTCGTCGGCTGGTCCAGGTACATCCCGG
AGGGCATGCAGTGCTCGTGCGGGATTGACTACTACACGCCCCACGAGGAAACCAACAATGAGTCGTTCGT
CATCTACATGTTCGTGGTCCACTTCATCATCCCCCTGATTGTCATATTCTTCTGCTACGGACTGATCCGA
CGGGCCCTGAGTGCCAGCCAGAAGAAGAAGGTCATCATAGCAGCGCTCCGGACCCCACAGAACACCATCT
CTATTCCCTATGCCTCCCAGCGGGAGGCCGAGCTGCACCGCATGGTGATCATCATGGTCATCGCTTTCCT
AATCTGCTGGCTGCCCTACGCTGGGGTGGCGTTCTACATCTTCACCCATCAGGGCTCTGACTTTGGCCCC
ATCTTCATGACCATCCCGGCTTTCTTTGCCAAGACTTCTGCCGTCTACAACCCCGTCATCTACATCATGA
TGAACAAGCAGTTCCGCAAGTGCTTGATAGGGACCCTGGTGCAACTACACCACCGATACAGTCGCCGTAA
TGTGGTCAGTACAGGGAGTGGCATGGCTGAGGCCAGCCTGGAACCCAGCATACGCTCGGGTAGCCAGCTC
CTGGAGATGTTCCACATTGGGCAGCAGCAGATCTTTAAGCCCACAGAGGATGAGGAAGAGAGTGAGGCCA
AGTACATTGGTTCAGCTGACTTCCAGGCCAAGGAGATATTTAGCACCTGCCTGGAGGGAGAGCAGGGGCC
ACAGTTTGCGCCCTCTGCCCCACCCCTGAGCACAGTGGACTCTGTATCCCAGGTGGCACCGGCAGCCCCT
GTGGAACCTGAAACATTCCCTGATAAGTATTCCCTGCAGTTTGGCTTTGGGCCTTTTGAGTTGCCTCCTC
AGTGGCTCTCAGAAACCCGAAACAGCAAGAAGCGGCTGCTTCCCCCCTTGGGCAACACCCCAGAGGAGCT
GATCCAGACAAAGGTGCCCAAGGTAGGCAGGGTGGAGCGGAAGATGAGCAGAAACAATAAAGTGAGCATT
TTTCCAAAGGTGGATTCCACAGAAACCAGCCAAGTGGCGCCTGCCTAAGAATTCCACCACACTGGACTAG
TGGATCCGAGCTCGGTACCAAGCTTAAGTTTAAACCGCTGATCAGCCTCGACTGTGCCTTCTAGTTGCCA
GCCATCTGTTGTTTGCCCCTCCCCCGTGCCTTCCTTGACCCTGGAAGGTGCCACTCCCACTGTCCTTTCC
TAATAAAATGAGGAAATTGCATCGCATTGTCTGAGTAGGTGTCATTCTATTCTGGGGGGTGGGGTGGGGC
AGGACAGCAAGGGGGAGGATTGGGAAGAGAATAGCAGGCATGCTGGGGATGCGGTGGGCTCTATGGCTTC
TGAGGCGGAAAGAACCAGCTGGGGCTCTAGGGGGTATCCCC
[124 nt withheld, positions 2772-2895]
C
[91 nt withheld, positions 2897-2987]
A
[49 nt withheld, positions 2989-3037]
CCTTTGACGTTGGAGTCCACGTTCTTT
[37 nt withheld, positions 3065-3101]
ACCCTATCTCGGTCTATTCTTTTGATTTATAAGGGATTTTGCCGATTTCGGCCTATTGGTTAAAAAATGA
GCTGATTTAACAAAAATTTAACGCGAATTAATTCTGTGGAATGTGTGTCAGTTAGGGTGTGGAAAGTCCC
CAGGCTCCCCAGCAGGCAGAAGTATGCAAAGCATGCATCTCAATTAGTCAGCAACCAGGTGTGGAAAGTC
CCCAGGCTCCCCAGCAGGCAGAAGTATGCAAAGCATGCATCTCAATTAGTCAGCAACCATAGTCCCGCCC
CTAACTCCGCCCATCCCGCCCCTAACTCCGCCCAGTTCCGCCCATTCTCCGCCCCATGGCTGACTAATTT
TTTTTATTTATGCAGAGGCCGAGGCCGCCTCTGCCTCTGAGCTATTCCAGAAGTAGTGAGGAGGCTTTTT
TGGAGGCCTAGGCTTTTGCAAAAAGCTCCCGGGAGCTTGTATATCCATTTTCGGATCTGATCAAGAGACA
GGATGAGGATCGTTTCGCATGATTGAACAAGATGGATTGCACGCAGGTTCTCCGGCCGCTTGGGTGGAGA
GGCTATTCGGCTATGACTGGGCACAACAGACAATCGGCTGCTCTGATGCCGCCGTGTTCCGGCTGTCAGC
GCAGGGGCGCCCGGTTCTTTTTGTCAAGACCGACCTGTCCGGTGCCCTGAATGAACTGCAGGACGAGGCA
GCGCGGCTATCGTGGCTGGCCACGACGGGCGTTCCTTGCGCAGCTGTGCTCGACGTTGTCACTGAAGCGG
GAAGGGACTGGCTGCTATTGGGCGAAGTGCCGGGGCAGGATCTCCTGTCATCTCACCTTGCTCCTGCCGA
GAAAGTATCCATCATGGCTGATGCAATGCGGCGGCTGCATACGCTTGATCCGGCTACCTGCCCATTCGAC
CACCAAGCGAAACATCGCATCGAGCGAGCACGTACTCGGATGGAAGCCGGTCTTGTCGATCAGGATGATC
TGGACGAAGAACATCAGGGGCTCGCGCCAGCCGAACTGTTCGCCAGGCTCAAGGCGCGCATGCCCGACGG
CGAGGATCTCGTCGTGACCCATGGCGATGCCTGCTTGCCGAATATCATGGTGGAAAATGGCCGCTTTTCT
GGATTCATCGACTGTGGCCGGCTGGGTGTGGCGGACCGCTATCAGGACATAGCGTTGGCTACCCGTGATA
TTGCTGAAGAACTTGGCGGCGAATGGGCTGACCGCTTCCTCGTGCTTTACGGTATCGCCGCTCCCGATTC
GCAGCGCATCGCCTTCTATCGCCTTCTTGACGAGTTCTTCTGAGCGGGACTCTGGGGTTCGAAATGACCG
ACCAAGCGACGCCCAACCTGCCATCACGAGATTTCGATTCCACCGCCGCCTTCTATGAAAGGTTGGGCTT
CGGAATCGTTTTCCGGGACGCCGGCTGGATGATCCTCCAGCGCGGGGATCTCATGCTGGAGTTCTTCGCC
CACCCCAACTTGTTTATTGCAGCTTATAATGGTTACAAATAAAGCAATAGCATCACAAATTTCACAAATA
AAGCATTTTTTTCACTGCATTCTAGTTGTGGTTTGTCCAAACTCATCAATGTATCTTATCATGTCTGTAT
ACCGTCGACCTCTAGCTAGAGCTTGGCGTAATCATGGTCATAGCTGTTTCCTGTGTGAAATTGTTATCCG
CTCACAATTCCACACAACATACGAGCCGGAAGCATAAAGTGTAAAGCCTGGGGTGCCTAATGAGTGAGCT
AACTCACATTAATTGCGTTGCGCTCACTGCCCGCTTTCCAGTCGGGAAACCTGTCGTGCCAGCTGCATTA
ATGAATCGGCCAACGCGCGGGGAGAGGCGGTTTGCGTATTGGGCGCTCTTGCGCTTCCTCGCTCACTGAC
TCGCTGCGCTCGGTCGTTCGGCTGCGGCGAGCGGTATCAGCTCACTCAAAGGCGGTAATACGGTTATCCA
CAGAATCAGGGGATAACGCAGGAAAGAACATGTGAGCAAAAGGCCAGCAAAAGGCCAGGAACCGTAAAAA
GGCCGCGTTGCTGGCGTTTTTCCATAGGCTCCGCCCCCCTGACGAGCATCACAAAAATCGACGCTCAAGT
CAGAGGTGGCGAAACCCGACAGGACTATAAAGATACCAGGCGTTTCCCCCTGGAAGCTCCCTCGTGCGCT
CTCCTGTTCCGACCCTGCCGCTTACCGGATACCTGTCCGCCTTTCTCCCTTCGGGAAGCGTGGCGCTTTC
TCATAGCTCACGCTGTAGGTATCTCAGTTCGGTGTAGGTCGTTCGCTCCAAGCTGGGCTGTGTGCACGAA
CCCCCCGTTCAGCCCGACCGCTGCGCCTTATCCGGTAACTATCGTCTTGAGTCCAACCCGGTAAGACACG
ACTTATCGCCACTGGCAGCAGCCACTGGTAACAGGATTAGCAGAGCGAGGTATGTAGGCGGTGCTACAGA
GTTCTTGAAGTGGTGGCCTAACTACGGCTACACTAGAAGAACAGTATTTGGTATCTGCGCTCTGCTGAAG
CCAGTTACCTTCGGAAAAAGAGTTGGTAGCTCTTGATCCGGCAAACAAACCACCGCTGGTAGCGGTGGTT
TTTTTGTTTGCAAGCAGCAGATTACGCGCAGAAAAAAAGGATCTCAAGAAGATCCTTTGATCTTTTCTAC
GGGGTCTGACGCTCAGTGGAACGAAAACTCACGTTAAGGGATTTTGGTCATGAGATTATCAAAAAGGATC
TTCACCTAGATCCTTTTAAATTAAAAATGAAGTTTTAAATCAATCTAAAGTATATATGAGTAAACTTGGT
CTGACAGTTACCAATGCTTAATCAGTGAGGCACCTATCTCAGCGATCTGTCTATTTCGTTCATCCATAGT
TGCCTGACTCCCCGTCGTGTAGATAACTACGATACGGGAGGGCTTACCATCTGGCCCCAGTGCTGCAATG
ATACCGCGGGACCCACGCTCACCGGCTCCAGATTTATCAGCAATAAACCAGCCAGCCGGAAGGGCCGAGC
GCAGAAGTGGTCCTGCAACTTTATCCGCCTCCATCCAGTCTATTAATTGTTGCCGGGAAGCTAGAGTAAG
TAGTTCGCCAGTTAATAGTTTGCGCAACGTTGTTGCCATTGCTACAGGCATCGTGGTGTCACGCTCGTCG
TTTGGTATGGCTTCATTCAGCTCCGGTTCCCAACGATCAAGGCGAGTTACATGATCCCCCATGTTGTGCA
AAAAAGCGGTTAGCTCCTTCGGTCCTCCGATCGTTGTCAGAAGTAAGTTGGCCGCAGTGTTATCACTCAT
GGTTATGGCAGCACTGCATAATTCTCTTACTGTCATGCCATCCGTAAGATGCTTTTCTGTGACTGGTGAG
TACTCAACCAAGTCATTCTGAGAATAGTGTATGCGGCGACCGAGTTGCTCTTGCCCGGCGTCAATACGGG
ATAATACCGCGCCACATAGCAGAACTTTAAAAGTGCTCATCATTGGAAAACGTTCTTCGGGGCGAAAACT
CTCAAGGATCTTACCACTGTTGAGATCCAGTTCGATGTAACCCACTCGTGCACCCAACTGATCTTCAGCA
TCTTTTACTTTCACCAGCGTTTCTGGGTGAGCAAAAACAGGAAGGCAAAATGCCGCAAAAAAGGGAATAA
GGGCGACACGGAAATGTTGAATACTCATACTCTTCCTTTTTCAATATTATTGAAGCATTTATCAGGGTTA
TTGTCTCATGAGCGGATACATATTTGAATGTATTTAGAAAAATAAACAAATAGGGGTTCCGCGCACATTT
CCCCGAAAAGTGCCACCTGACGTCGACGGATCGGGAGATCTCCCGATCCCCTATGGTGCACTCTCAGTAC
AATCTGCTCTGATGCCGCATAGTTAAGCCAGTATCTGCTCCCTGCTTGTGTGTTGGAGGTCGCTGAGTAG
TGCGCGAGCAAAATTTAAGCTACAACAAGGCAAGGCTTGACCGAC
Features (pLannotate 1.2.2; 20 found; start..end, strand, type, name):
     74..453     +  enhancer       CMV enhancer: human cytomegalovirus immediate early enhancer
    454..657     +  promoter       CMV promoter: human cytomegalovirus (CMV) immediate early promoter
    653..686     +  LTR            5' LTR (truncated) (fragment): truncated 5' long terminal repeat (LTR) from HIV-1
    702..720     +  promoter       T7 promoter: promoter for bacteriophage T7 RNA polymerase
    863..1858    +  CDS            RHO: OPSD_BOVIN - Experimental evidence at protein level: Swiss-Prot protein existence level 1. Photoreceptor required for image-forming vision at low light intensity. Required for photoreceptor cell viability after birth (By similarity). Light-induced isomerization of 11-cis to all-trans retinal triggers a conformational change that activates signaling via G- proteins (PubMed:10926528, PubMed:12044163, PubMed:11972040, PubMed:16908857, PubMed:16586416, PubMed:17060607, PubMed:17449675, PubMed:18818650, PubMed:21389983, PubMed:22198838, PubMed:23579341, PubMed:25205354, PubMed:27458239). Subsequent
   2502..2613    +  polyA_signal   bGH poly(A) signal: bovine growth hormone polyadenylation signal
   2730..2751    +  promoter       SV40 promoter (fragment): SV40 enhancer and early promoter
   2772..3200    +  rep_origin     f1 ori (sequence partly withheld): f1 bacteriophage origin of replication; arrow indicates direction of (+) strand synthesis
   3214..3543    +  promoter       SV40 promoter: SV40 enhancer and early promoter
   3610..4401    +  CDS            neo: KKA2_KLEPN - Also known as kan, nptII. Experimental evidence at protein level: Swiss-Prot protein existence level 1. Resistance to kanamycin, neomycin, paromomycin, ribostamycin, butirosin and gentamicin B. From Klebsiella pneumoniae.
   4425..4583    +  CDS            ble (fragment): BLE_KLEPN - Experimental evidence at protein level: Swiss-Prot protein existence level 1. Binding protein with a strong affinity to the bleomycin family of antibiotics. Binds to CL990; an antimitotic-antibiotic compound. From Klebsiella pneumoniae.
   4578..4699    +  polyA_signal   SV40 poly(A) signal: SV40 polyadenylation signal
   4772..4788    -  protein_bind   lac operator: The lac repressor binds to the lac operator to inhibit transcription in E. coli. This inhibition can be relieved by adding lactose or isopropyl-β-D-thiogalactopyranoside (IPTG). lac repressor encoded by lacI
   4796..4826    -  promoter       lac promoter: promoter for the E. coli lac operon
   4841..4862    -  protein_bind   CAP binding site: CAP binding activates transcription in the presence of cAMP. E. coli catabolite activator protein
   4875..4967    -  CDS            lacI (fragment): lac repressor; lacI; The lac repressor binds to the lac operator to inhibit transcription in E. coli. This inhibition can be relieved by adding lactose or isopropyl-β-D-thiogalactopyranoside (IPTG).
   5150..5738    -  rep_origin     ori: high-copy-number ColE1/pMB1/pBR322/pUC origin of replication
   5909..6769    -  CDS            AmpR: β-lactamase; bla; confers resistance to ampicillin, carbenicillin, and related antibiotics
   6770..6874    -  promoter       AmpR promoter: bla
   6933..6985    -  misc_feature   bom (fragment): basis of mobility region from pBR322
