[The description below was written by a language model from this plasmid's Addgene catalogue record and pLannotate feature annotations shown in this document.]
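Description:
Opto-GPR176 is a mammalian expression plasmid built on the pcDNA3.1(-) backbone that encodes a light-activatable chimeric G-protein-coupled receptor combining bovine rhodopsin with the human orphan Class A receptor GPR176. The roughly 1.66 kb insert sits downstream of the human cytomegalovirus immediate-early enhancer and promoter and is terminated by the bovine growth hormone polyadenylation signal. A T7 promoter lies between the CMV promoter and the insert. The chimera carries an N-terminal VSV-G epitope and a C-terminal rhodopsin 1D4 epitope, which can be used for antibody-based detection. The automated annotation recognises only a rhodopsin-matching coding region of about 1 kb within the insert. This is consistent with a chimera in which the remaining sequence derives from GPR176, although the record does not specify which receptor segments come from which parent. The depositor notes that the construct was made by two-step cloning and that the flanking sites cannot be used for subcloning.

In E. coli the plasmid is maintained through a high-copy ColE1/pUC-type origin and selected with ampicillin via the β-lactamase gene. An f1 origin is also present. For mammalian cells, an SV40 early promoter drives the neomycin phosphotransferase gene followed by the SV40 polyadenylation signal, allowing G418 selection of stable transfectants. Short annotated fragments such as the HIV-1 LTR, ble, lacI and bom matches are probably incidental backbone matches rather than functional elements. According to the record, the construct is one of a set designed for the optical functionalization of human orphan GPCRs, in which rhodopsin provides the light sensitivity, so that signalling associated with GPR176 can be studied with light where no ligand is known.
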