Addgene plasmid #106060: Opto-GPR176
Purpose: Expression of a chimeric G-protein coupled receptor (Rhodopsin-GPR176; Opto-GPR176; F2)
Depositing lab: Harald Janovjak. Depositing organization: Institute of Science and Technology Austria (I.S.T. Austria). Publication: Optical functionalization of human Class A orphan G-protein-coupled receptors. Morri M, Sanchez-Romero I, Tichy AM, Kainrath S, Gerrard EJ, Hirschfeld PP, Schwarz J, Janovjak H. Nat Commun. 2018 May 16;9(1):1950. doi: 10.1038/s41467-018-04342-1. PubMed 29769519.
Backbone
  Vector backbone: pcDNA3.1-
  Backbone manufacturer: Invitrogen
  Backbone size w/o insert (bp): 5427
  Vector type: Mammalian Expression
  Selectable markers: Neomycin (select with G418)
Growth in bacteria
  Bacterial resistance: Ampicillin, 100 μg/mL
  Growth temperature: 37°C
  Growth strain: DH5alpha
  Copy number: High Copy
Gene/Insert
  Gene/Insert name: Opto-GPR176
  Species: H. sapiens (human), B. taurus (bovine)
  Insert size (bp): 1659
  Mutation: Chimeric receptor protein
  Entrez Gene: GPR176 (a.k.a. HB-954)
  Promoter: CMV
  Tag / fusion protein: VSV-G (N terminal on insert); Rhodopsin-1D4 (C terminal on insert)
  Cloning method: Restriction Enzyme; 5′ cloning site unknown (unknown if destroyed); 3′ cloning site unknown (unknown if destroyed)
  Sequencing primers: 5′ CMV_F (CGCAAATGGGCGGTAGGCGTG); 3′ pcDNA_R (CAACAGATGGCTGGCAAC)
Terms and licenses: Academic/Nonprofit Terms; Industry Terms: Not Available to Industry
Depositor comments: two step cloning; 5' and 3' sites cannot be used for (sub)cloning
How to cite: Opto-GPR176 was a gift from Harald Janovjak (Addgene plasmid # 106060 ; http://n2t.net/addgene:106060 ; RRID:Addgene_106060)
