>Addgene plasmid #106060 | Opto-GPR176 | depositor partial sequence | sequence record 200823 | Opto-GPR176
ATGAAAACGATCATCGCCCTGAGCTACATCTTCTGCCTGGTATTCGCCATGTACACCGATATAGAGATGA
ACAGGCTGGGAAAGGATAGCCTCATGAACGGGACCGAGGGCCCAAACTTCTACGTGCCTTTCTCCAACAA
GACGGGCGTGGTGCGCAGCCCCTTCGAGGCCCCGCAGTACTACCTGGCGGAGCCATGGCAGTTCTCCATG
CTGGCCGCCTACATGTTCCTGCTGATCATGCTTGGCTTCCCCATCAACTTCCTCACGCTGTACGTCACTT
GCCGCACAACCGTGTTCAAATCTGTCCTCAACTACATCCTGCTCAACCTGGCCGTGGCCGACCTCTTCAT
GGTGTTCGGGGGCTTCACCACCACCCTCTACACCTCTCTGCACGGGTACTTCGTCTTTGGGCCCACGGGC
TGCAACCTGGAGGGCTTCTTTGCCACCTTGGGCGGTGAAATTGCACTGTGGTCCTTGGTGGTCCTGGCCA
TCGAGCGGTACGTGGTGGTGCTCTATCCACTGGAGAGGAAAATATCTGATGCCAAGGCCATCATGGGCGT
CGCCTTCACCTGGGTCATGGCTCTGGCCTGTGCCGCGCCCCCCCTCGTCGGCTGGTCCAGGTACATCCCG
GAGGGCATGCAGTGCTCGTGCGGGATTGACTACTACACGCCCCACGAGGAAACCAACAATGAGTCGTTCG
TCATCTACATGTTCGTGGTCCACTTCATCATCCCCCTGATTGTCATATTCTTCTGCTACGGACTGATCCG
ACGGGCCCTGAGTGCCAGCCAGAAGAAGAAGGTCATCATAGCAGCGCTCCGGACCCCACAGAACACCATC
TCTATTCCCTATGCCTCCCAGCGGGAGGCCGAGCTGCACCGCATGGTGATCATCATGGTCATCGCTTTCC
TAATCTGCTGGCTGCCCTACGCTGGGGTGGCGTTCTACATCTTCACCCATCAGGGCTCTGACTTTGGCCC
CATCTTCATGACCATCCCGGCTTTCTTTGCCAAGACTTCTGCCGTCTACAACCCCGTCATCTACATCATG
ATGAACAAGCAGTTCCGCAAGTGCTTGATAGGGACCCTGGTGCAACTACACCACCGATACAGTCGCCGTA
ATGTGGTCAGTACAGGGAGTGGCATGGCTGAGGCCAGCCTGGAACCCAGCATACGCTCGGGTAGCCAGCT
CCTGGAGATGTTCCACATTGGGCAGCAGCAGATCTTTAAGCCCACAGAGGATGAGGAAGAGAGTGAGGCC
AAGTACATTGGTTCAGCTGACTTCCAGGCCAAGGAGATATTTAGCACCTGCCTGGAGGGAGAGCAGGGGC
CACAGTTTGCGCCCTCTGCCCCACCCCTGAGCACAGTGGACTCTGTATCCCAGGTGGCACCGGCAGCCCC
TGTGGAACCTGAAACATTCCCTGATAAGTATTCCCTGCAGTTTGGCTTTGGGCCTTTTGAGTTGCCTCCT
CAGTGGCTCTCAGAAACCCGAAACAGCAAGAAGCGGCTGCTTCCCCCCTTGGGCAACACCCCAGAGGAGC
TGATCCAGACAAAGGTGCCCAAGGTAGGCAGGGTGGAGCGGAAGATGAGCAGAAACAATAAAGTGAGCAT
TTTTCCAAAGGTGGATTCCACAGAAACCAGCCAAGTGGCGCCTGCCTAA
